Addgene plasmid #141819: TFORF1359
Purpose: Lentiviral vector for overexpressing transcription factor ORFs with unique 24-bp barcodes. Barcodes facilitate identification of transcription factors in pooled screens.
Depositing lab: Feng Zhang. Depositing organization: Broad Institute. Publication: A transcription factor atlas of directed differentiation. Joung J, Ma S, Tay T, Geiger-Schuller KR, Kirchgatterer PC, Verdine VK, Guo B, Arias-Garcia MA, Allen WE, Singh A, Kuksenko O, Abudayyeh OO, Gootenberg JS, Fu Z, Macrae RK, Buenrostro JD, Regev A, Zhang F. Cell. 2023 Jan 5;186(1):209-229.e26. doi: 10.1016/j.cell.2022.11.026. PubMed 36608654.
Backbone
  Vector backbone: pLX_TRC317
  Backbone manufacturer: Broad Institute Genetic Perturbation Platform
  Backbone size w/o insert (bp): 8264
  Vector type: Mammalian Expression, Lentiviral
  Selectable markers: Puromycin
Growth in bacteria
  Bacterial resistance: Ampicillin, 100 μg/mL
  Growth temperature: 37°C
  Growth strain: NEB Stable
  Copy number: High Copy
Gene/Insert
  Gene/Insert name: SP100
  Species: H. sapiens (human)
  Insert size (bp): 2168
  Entrez Gene: SP100 (a.k.a. lysp100b)
  Promoter: EF1a
  Cloning method: Unknown
  Sequencing primers: 5′ GGGTGGAGACTGAAGTTAGGCCAG; 3′ CACATAGCGTAAAAGGAGCAACATAG
Terms and licenses: Academic/Nonprofit Terms; Industry Terms: Not Available to Industry
Depositor comments: NM_001206701,ENST00000409112 . The transcription factor ORF portion of this plasmid was synthesized by Genewiz. Please test multiple small colonies in case of plasmid recombination. To make this collection available in a timely manner, a portion of this collection was not fully sequenced by Addgene. If an Addgene verified full plasmid sequence is not available, please contact us prior to placing an order to request the full sequence.
How to cite: TFORF1359 was a gift from Feng Zhang (Addgene plasmid # 141819 ; http://n2t.net/addgene:141819 ; RRID:Addgene_141819)
