[The description below was written by a language model from this plasmid's Addgene catalogue record and pLannotate feature annotations shown in this document.]
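Description:
TFORF1359 is a lentiviral mammalian expression plasmid built on the pLX_TRC317 backbone from the Broad Institute Genetic Perturbation Platform. It carries a human SP100 open reading frame as one member of a barcoded transcription factor ORF collection. The sequenced plasmid is 10,432 nt, consistent with the listed 8,264 bp backbone plus a 2,168 bp insert. In E. coli it is maintained through a high-copy ColE1/pUC-type origin and selected with ampicillin via the β-lactamase gene. An f1 origin and remnants of a lac/T7/T3 cloning region are also present. The depositor warns that the plasmid can recombine during propagation, as is common for vectors with repeated LTRs.

The viral portion has a third-generation, self-inactivating layout. An RSV promoter drives a truncated HIV-1 5' LTR, followed by the Ψ packaging signal with a partial gag sequence, the RRE for Rev-dependent nuclear export of the genomic RNA, a cPPT/CTS element, and a ΔU3 3' LTR with a downstream SV40 polyadenylation signal. Two expression units sit between the LTRs. An SV40 early promoter drives puromycin N-acetyltransferase for selecting transduced cells, and a full-length EF-1α promoter drives the synthesized SP100 ORF. SP100 is a major component of PML nuclear bodies and a coregulator of ETS1 and ETS2. A WPRE lies downstream of the ORF to enhance transcript expression.

The record describes a unique 24-bp barcode, which is not annotated as a feature. It may lie in the short interval between the ORF and the WPRE, where only a small U6-like fragment is called. The barcode lets each factor be identified by sequencing in pooled overexpression screens, such as those for directed differentiation.
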