Features (pLannotate 1.2.2; 31 found; start..end, strand, type, name):
      5..231     +  promoter       RSV promoter: Rous sarcoma virus enhancer/promoter
    232..412     +  LTR            5' LTR (truncated): truncated 5' long terminal repeat (LTR) from HIV-1
    459..584     +  misc_feature   HIV-1 Ψ: packaging signal of human immunodeficiency virus type 1
    568..931     +  CDS            HIV-1 gag (fragment): gag protein from human immunodeficiency virus 1; gag
   1077..1310    +  misc_feature   RRE: The Rev response element (RRE) of HIV-1 allows for Rev-dependent mRNA export from the nucleus to the cytoplasm.
   1687..1713    +  CDS            Rev (fragment): human immunodeficiency virus 1 (HIV-1) Rev protein; rev; enhances nuclear export of unspliced and incompletely spliced viral mRNAs
   1720..1743    +  promoter       SV40 promoter (fragment): SV40 early promoter
   1744..1815    +  promoter       SV40 promoter (fragment): SV40 enhancer and early promoter
   1839..1974    +  rep_origin     SV40 ori: SV40 origin of replication
   2020..2616    +  CDS            PuroR (fragment): puromycin N-acetyltransferase; pac from Streptomyces; confers resistance to puromycin
   2665..2782    +  misc_feature   cPPT/CTS: central polypurine tract and central termination sequence of HIV-1
   2847..2913    +  CDS            small t antigen (fragment): SV40 (simian virus 40) small t antigen
   2920..4098    +  promoter       EF-1α promoter: strong constitutive promoter for human elongation factor EF-1α
   4115..6166    +  CDS            SP100 (fragment): SP100_HUMAN - Experimental evidence at protein level: Swiss-Prot protein existence level 1. Together with PML, this tumor suppressor is a major constituent of the PML bodies, a subnuclear organelle involved in a large number of physiological processes including cell growth, differentiation and apoptosis. Functions as a transcriptional coactivator of ETS1 and ETS2 according to PubMed:11909962. Under certain conditions, it may also act as a corepressor of ETS1 preventing its binding to DNA according to PubMed:15247905. Through the regulation of ETS1 it may play a role in angiogenesis, controllin
   6194..6247    +  promoter       U6 promoter (fragment): RNA polymerase III promoter for human U6 snRNA
   6289..6877    +  misc_feature   WPRE: woodchuck hepatitis virus posttranscriptional regulatory element
   6928..6947    +  misc_feature   cPPT/CTS (fragment): central polypurine tract and central termination sequence of HIV-1
   6949..7182    +  LTR            3' LTR (ΔU3): self-inactivating 3' long terminal repeat (LTR) from HIV-1
   7260..7381    +  polyA_signal   SV40 poly(A) signal: SV40 polyadenylation signal
   7421..7556    +  rep_origin     SV40 ori: SV40 origin of replication
   7577..7595    -  promoter       T7 promoter: promoter for bacteriophage T7 RNA polymerase
   7603..7758    +  CDS            lacZα (fragment): LacZα fragment of β-galactosidase; lacZ fragment
   7763..8191    +  rep_origin     f1 ori (sequence partly withheld): f1 bacteriophage origin of replication; arrow indicates direction of (+) strand synthesis
   8244..8348    +  promoter       AmpR promoter: bla
   8349..9209    +  CDS            AmpR: β-lactamase; bla; confers resistance to ampicillin, carbenicillin, and related antibiotics
   9380..9968    +  rep_origin     ori: high-copy-number ColE1/pMB1/pBR322/pUC origin of replication
  10151..10243   +  CDS            lacI (fragment): lac repressor; lacI; The lac repressor binds to the lac operator to inhibit transcription in E. coli. This inhibition can be relieved by adding lactose or isopropyl-β-D-thiogalactopyranoside (IPTG).
  10256..10277   +  protein_bind   CAP binding site: CAP binding activates transcription in the presence of cAMP. E. coli catabolite activator protein
  10292..10322   +  promoter       lac promoter: promoter for the E. coli lac operon
  10330..10346   +  protein_bind   lac operator: The lac repressor binds to the lac operator to inhibit transcription in E. coli. This inhibition can be relieved by adding lactose or isopropyl-β-D-thiogalactopyranoside (IPTG). lac repressor encoded by lacI
  10391..10409   +  promoter       T3 promoter: promoter for bacteriophage T3 RNA polymerase
>Addgene plasmid #141819 | TFORF1359 | addgene full sequence | sequence record 413155 | Addgene NGS Result
TTAATGTAGTCTTATGCAATACTCTTGTAGTCTTGCAACATGGTAACGATGAGTTAGCAACATGCCTTAC
AAGGAGAGAAAAAGCACCGTGCATGCCGATTGGTGGAAGTAAGGTGGTACGATCGTGCCTTATTAGGAAG
GCAACAGACGGGTCTGACATGGATTGGACGAACCACTGAATTGCCGCATTGCAGAGATATTGTATTTAAG
TGCCTAGCTCGATACATAAACGGGTCTCTCTGGTTAGACCAGATCTGAGCCTGGGAGCTCTCTGGCTAAC
TAGGGAACCCACTGCTTAAGCCTCAATAAAGCTTGCCTTGAGTGCTTCAAGTAGTGTGTGCCCGTCTGTT
GTGTGACTCTGGTAACTAGAGATCCCTCAGACCCTTTTAGTCAGTGTGGAAAATCTCTAGCAGTGGCGCC
CGAACAGGGACTTGAAAGCGAAAGGGAAACCAGAGGAGCTCTCTCGACGCAGGACTCGGCTTGCTGAAGC
GCGCACGGCAAGAGGCGAGGGGCGGCGACTGGTGAGTACGCCAAAAATTTTGACTAGCGGAGGCTAGAAG
GAGAGAGATGGGTGCGAGAGCGTCAGTATTAAGCGGGGGAGAATTAGATCGCGATGGGAAAAAATTCGGT
TAAGGCCAGGGGGAAAGAAAAAATATAAATTAAAACATATAGTATGGGCAAGCAGGGAGCTAGAACGATT
CGCAGTTAATCCTGGCCTGTTAGAAACATCAGAAGGCTGTAGACAAATACTGGGACAGCTACAACCATCC
CTTCAGACAGGATCAGAAGAACTTAGATCATTATATAATACAGTAGCAACCCTCTATTGTGTGCATCAAA
GGATAGAGATAAAAGACACCAAGGAAGCTTTAGACAAGATAGAGGAAGAGCAAAACAAAAGTAAGACCAC
CGCACAGCAAGCGGCCGCTGATCTTCAGACCTGGAGGAGGAGATATGAGGGACAATTGGAGAAGTGAATT
ATATAAATATAAAGTAGTAAAAATTGAACCATTAGGAGTAGCACCCACCAAGGCAAAGAGAAGAGTGGTG
CAGAGAGAAAAAAGAGCAGTGGGAATAGGAGCTTTGTTCCTTGGGTTCTTGGGAGCAGCAGGAAGCACTA
TGGGCGCAGCGTCAATGACGCTGACGGTACAGGCCAGACAATTATTGTCTGGTATAGTGCAGCAGCAGAA
CAATTTGCTGAGGGCTATTGAGGCGCAACAGCATCTGTTGCAACTCACAGTCTGGGGCATCAAGCAGCTC
CAGGCAAGAATCCTGGCTGTGGAAAGATACCTAAAGGATCAACAGCTCCTGGGGATTTGGGGTTGCTCTG
GAAAACTCATTTGCACCACTGCTGTGCCTTGGAATGCTAGTTGGAGTAATAAATCTCTGGAACAGATTTG
GAATCACACGACCTGGATGGAGTGGGACAGAGAAATTAACAATTACACAAGCTTAATACACTCCTTAATT
GAAGAATCGCAAAACCAGCAAGAAAAGAATGAACAAGAATTATTGGAATTAGATAAATGGGCAAGTTTGT
GGAATTGGTTTAACATAACAAATTGGCTGTGGTATATAAAATTATTCATAATGATAGTAGGAGGCTTGGT
AGGTTTAAGAATAGTTTTTGCTGTACTTTCTATAGTGAATAGAGTTAGGCAGGGATATTCACCATTATCG
TTTCAGACCCACCTCCCAACCCCGAGGGGACCCATGCATTGCATCTCAATTAGTCAGCAACCAGGTGTGG
AAAGTCCCCAGGCTCCCCAGCAGGCAGAAGTATGCAAAGCATGCGTCTCAATTAGTCAGCAACCATAGTC
CCGCCCCTAACTCCGCCCATCCCGCCCCTAACTCCGCCCAGTTCCGCCCATTCTCCGCCCCATGGCTGAC
TAATTTTTTTTATTTATGCAGAGGCCGAGGCCGCCTCGGCCTCTGAGCTATTCCAGAAGTAGTGAGGAGG
CTTTTTTGGAGGCCTAGGCTTTTGCAAAAAGCTTTCTAGAGGTACCACCGGAGCTTACCATGACCGAGTA
CAAGCCCACGGTGCGCCTCGCCACCCGCGACGACGTCCCCAGGGCCGTACGCACCCTCGCCGCCGCGTTC
GCCGACTACCCCGCCACGCGCCACACCGTCGATCCGGACCGCCACATCGAGCGGGTCACCGAGCTGCAAG
AACTCTTCCTCACGCGCGTCGGGCTCGACATCGGCAAGGTGTGGGTCGCGGACGACGGCGCCGCCGTGGC
GGTCTGGACCACGCCGGAGAGCGTCGAAGCGGGGGCGGTGTTCGCCGAGATCGGCCCGCGCATGGCCGAG
TTGAGCGGTTCCCGGCTGGCCGCGCAGCAACAGATGGAAGGCCTCCTGGCGCCGCACCGGCCCAAGGAGC
CCGCGTGGTTCCTGGCCACCGTCGGCGTCTCGCCCGACCACCAGGGCAAGGGTCTGGGCAGCGCCGTCGT
GCTCCCCGGAGTGGAGGCGGCCGAGCGCGCCGGGGTGCCCGCCTTCCTGGAGACCTCCGCGCCCCGCAAC
CTCCCCTTCTACGAGCGGCTCGGCTTCACCGTCACCGCCGACGTCGAGGTGCCCGAAGGACCGCGCACCT
GGTGCATGACCCGCAAGCCCGGTGCCAGTTAACGAATTCTAGATCTTGAGACAAATGGCAGTATTCATCC
ACAATTTTAAAAGAAAAGGGGGGATTGGGGGGTACAGTGCAGGGGAAAGAATAGTAGACATAATAGCAAC
AGACATACAAACTAAAGAATTACAAAAACAAATTACAAAAATTCAAAATTTTCGGGTTTATTACAGGGAC
AGCAGAGATCCACTTTGGCGCCGGCTCGAGGCCTGCAGGTGCAAAGATGGATAAAGTTTTAAACAGAGAG
GAATCTTTGCAGCTAATGGACCTTCTAGGTCTTGAAAGGAGTGGGAATTGGCTCCGGTGCCCGTCAGTGG
GCAGAGCGCACATCGCCCACAGTCCCCGAGAAGTTGGGGGGAGGGGTCGGCAATTGAACCGGTGCCTAGA
GAAGGTGGCGCGGGGTAAACTGGGAAAGTGATGTCGTGTACTGGCTCCGCCTTTTTCCCGAGGGTGGGGG
AGAACCGTATATAAGTGCAGTAGTCGCCGTGAACGTTCTTTTTCGCAACGGGTTTGCCGCCAGAACACAG
GTAAGTGCCGTGTGTGGTTCCCGCGGGCCTGGCCTCTTTACGGGTTATGGCCCTTGCGTGCCTTGAATTA
CTTCCACCTGGCTGCAGTACGTGATTCTTGATCCCGAGCTTCGGGTTGGAAGTGGGTGGGAGAGTTCGAG
GCCTTGCGCTTAAGGAGCCCCTTCGCCTCGTGCTTGAGTTGAGGCCTGGCCTGGGCGCTGGGGCCGCCGC
GTGCGAATCTGGTGGCACCTTCGCGCCTGTCTCGCTGCTTTCGATAAGTCTCTAGCCATTTAAAATTTTT
GATGACCTGCTGCGACGCTTTTTTTCTGGCAAGATAGTCTTGTAAATGCGGGCCAAGATCTGCACACTGG
TATTTCGGTTTTTGGGGCCGCGGGCGGCGACGGGGCCCGTGCGTCCCAGCGCACATGTTCGGCGAGGCGG
GGCCTGCGAGCGCGGCCACCGAGAATCGGACGGGGGTAGTCTCAAGCTGGCCGGCCTGCTCTGGTGCCTG
GCCTCGCGCCGCCGTGTATCGCCCCGCCCTGGGCGGCAAGGCTGGCCCGGTCGGCACCAGTTGCGTGAGC
GGAAAGATGGCCGCTTCCCGGCCCTGCTGCAGGGAGCTCAAAATGGAGGACGCGGCGCTCGGGAGAGCGG
GCGGGTGAGTCACCCACACAAAGGAAAAGGGCCTTTCCGTCCTCAGCCGTCGCTTCATGTGACTCCACGG
AGTACCGGGCGCCGTCCAGGCACCTCGATTAGTTCTCGAGCTTTTGGAGTACGTCGTCTTTAGGTTGGGG
GGAGGGGTTTTATGCGATGGAGTTTCCCCACACTGAGTGGGTGGAGACTGAAGTTAGGCCAGCTTGGCAC
TTGATGTAATTCTCCTTGGAATTTGCCCTTTTTGAGTTTGGATCTTGGTTCATTCTCAAGCCTCAGACAG
TGGTTCAAAGTTTTTTTCTTCCATTTCAGGTGTCGTGAGGCTAGCACCGCCACCATGGCAGGTGGGGGCG
GCGACCTGAGCACCAGGAGGCTGAATGAATGTATTTCACCAGTAGCAAATGAGATGAACCATCTTCCTGC
ACACAGCCACGATTTGCAAAGGATGTTCACGGAAGACCAGGGTGTAGATGACAGGCTGCTCTATGACATT
GTATTCAAGCACTTCAAAAGAAATAAGGTGGAGATTTCAAATGCAATAAAAAAGACATTTCCATTCCTCG
AGGGCCTCCGTGATCGTGATCTCATCACAAATAAAATGTTTGAAGATTCTCAAGATTCTTGTAGAAACCT
GGTCCCTGTACAGAGAGTGGTGTACAATGTTCTTAGTGAACTGGAGAAGACATTTAACCTGCCAGTTCTG
GAAGCACTGTTCAGCGATGTCAACATGCAGGAATACCCCGATTTAATTCACATTTATAAAGGCTTTGAAA
ATGTAATCCATGACAAATTGCCTCTCCAAGAAAGTGAAGAAGAAGAGAGGGAGGAGAGGTCTGGCCTCCA
ACTAAGTCTTGAACAAGGAACTGGTGAAAACTCTTTTCGAAGCCTGACTTGGCCACCTTCGGGTTCCCCA
TCTCATGCTGGTACAACCCCACCTGAAAATGGACTCTCAGAGCACCCCTGTGAAACAGAACAGATAAATG
CAAAGAGAAAAGATACAACCAGTGACAAAGATGATTCGCTAGGAAGCCAACAAACAAATGAACAATGTGC
TCAAAAGGCTGAGCCAACAGAGTCCTGCGAACAAATTGCTGTCCAAGTGAATAATGGGGATGCTGGAAGG
GAGATGCCCTGCCCGTTGCCCTGTGATGAAGAAAGCCCAGAGGCAGAGCTACACAACCATGGAATCCAAA
TTAATTCCTGTTCTGTGCGACTGGTGGATATAAAAAAGGAAAAGCCATTTTCTAATTCAAAAGTTGAGTG
CCAAGCCCAAGCAAGAACTCATCATAACCAGGCATCTGACATAATAGTCATCAGCAGTGAGGACTCTGAA
GGATCCACTGACGTTGATGAGCCCTTAGAAGTCTTCATCTCAGCACCGAGAAGTGAGCCTGTGATCAATA
ATGACAACCCTTTAGAATCAAATGATGAAAAGGAGGGCCAAGAAGCCACTTGCTCACGACCCCAGATTGT
ACCAGAGCCCATGGATTTCAGAAAATTATCTACATTCAGAGAAAGTTTTAAGAAAAGAGTGATAGGACAA
GACCACGACTTTTCAGAATCCAGTGAGGAGGAGGCGCCCGCAGAAGCCTCGAGCGGGGCACTGAGAAGCA
AGCATGGTGAGAAGGCTCCTATGACTTCTAGAAGTACATCTACTTGGAGAATACCCAGCAGGAAGAGACG
TTTCAGCAGTAGTGACTTTTCAGACCTGAGTAATGGAGAAGAGCTTCAGGAAACCTGCAGCTCATCCCTA
AGAAGAGGGTCAGGATCACAGCCACAAGAACCTGAAAATAAGAAGTGCTCCTGTGTCATGTGTTTTCCAA
AAGGTGTGCCAAGAAGCCAAGAAGCAAGGACTGAAAGTAGTCAAGCATCTGACATGATGGATACCATGGA
TGTTGAAAACAATTCTACTTTGGAAAAACACAGTGGGAAAAGAAGAAAAAAGAGAAGGCATAGATCTAAA
GTAAATGGTCTCCAAAGAGGGAGAAAGAAAGACAGACCTAGAAAACATTTAACTCTGAATAACAAAGTCC
AAAAGAAAAGATGGCAACAAAGAGGAAGAAAAGCCAACACTAGACCTTTGAAAAGAAGAAGAAAAAGAGG
TCCAAGAATTCCCAAAGATGAAAATATTAATTTTAAACAATCTGAACTTCCTGTGACCTGTGGTGAGGTG
AAGGGCACTCTATATAAGGAGCGATTCAAACAAGGAACCTCAAAGAAGTGTATACAGAGTGAGGATAAAA
AGTGGTTCACTCCCAGGGAATTTGAAATTGAAGGAGACCGCGGAGCATCCAAGAACTGGAAGCTAAGTAT
ACGCTGCGGTGGATATACCCTGAAAGTCCTGATGGAGAACAAATTTCTGCCAGAACCACCAAGCACAAGA
AAAAAGGTGATGATCAAGTAGTAATGAACTAGTCCGTAACTTGAAAGTATTTCGATTTCTTGGCTTTATA
TATCTTGTGGAAAGGACGAAATAATGTCCAATAGCGGAGCGAGACGCGTTAAGTCGACAATCAACCTCTG
GATTACAAAATTTGTGAAAGATTGACTGGTATTCTTAACTATGTTGCTCCTTTTACGCTATGTGGATACG
CTGCTTTAATGCCTTTGTATCATGCTATTGCTTCCCGTATGGCTTTCATTTTCTCCTCCTTGTATAAATC
CTGGTTGCTGTCTCTTTATGAGGAGTTGTGGCCCGTTGTCAGGCAACGTGGCGTGGTGTGCACTGTGTTT
GCTGACGCAACCCCCACTGGTTGGGGCATTGCCACCACCTGTCAGCTCCTTTCCGGGACTTTCGCTTTCC
CCCTCCCTATTGCCACGGCGGAACTCATCGCCGCCTGCCTTGCCCGCTGCTGGACAGGGGCTCGGCTGTT
GGGCACTGACAATTCCGTGGTGTTGTCGGGGAAATCATCGTCCTTTCCTTGGCTGCTCGCCTGTGTTGCC
ACCTGGATTCTGCGCGGGACGTCCTTCTGCTACGTCCCTTCGGCCCTCAATCCAGCGGACCTTCCTTCCC
GCGGCCTGCTGCCGGCTCTGCGGCCTCTTCCGCGTCTTCGCCTTCGCCCTCAGACGAGTCGGATCTCCCT
TTGGGCCGCCTCCCCGCGTCGACTTTAAGACCAATGACTTACAAGGCAGCTGTAGATCTTAGCCACTTTT
TAAAAGAAAAGGGGGGACTGGAAGGGCTAATTCACTCCCAACGAAGACAAGATCTGCTTTTTGCTTGTAC
TGGGTCTCTCTGGTTAGACCAGATCTGAGCCTGGGAGCTCTCTGGCTAACTAGGGAACCCACTGCTTAAG
CCTCAATAAAGCTTGCCTTGAGTGCTTCAAGTAGTGTGTGCCCGTCTGTTGTGTGACTCTGGTAACTAGA
GATCCCTCAGACCCTTTTAGTCAGTGTGGAAAATCTCTAGCAGTACGTATAGTAGTTCATGTCATCTTAT
TATTCAGTATTTATAACTTGCAAAGAAATGAATATCAGAGAGTGAGAGGAACTTGTTTATTGCAGCTTAT
AATGGTTACAAATAAAGCAATAGCATCACAAATTTCACAAATAAAGCATTTTTTTCACTGCATTCTAGTT
GTGGTTTGTCCAAACTCATCAATGTATCTTATCATGTCTGGCTCTAGCTATCCCGCCCCTAACTCCGCCC
ATCCCGCCCCTAACTCCGCCCAGTTCCGCCCATTCTCCGCCCCATGGCTGACTAATTTTTTTTATTTATG
CAGAGGCCGAGGCCGCCTCGGCCTCTGAGCTATTCCAGAAGTAGTGAGGAGGCTTTTTTGGAGGCCTAGG
GACGTACCCAATTCGCCCTATAGTGAGTCGTATTACGCGCGCTCACTGGCCGTCGTTTTACAACGTCGTG
ACTGGGAAAACCCTGGCGTTACCCAACTTAATCGCCTTGCAGCACATCCCCCTTTCGCCAGCTGGCGTAA
TAGCGAAGAGGCCCGCACCGATCGCCCTTCCCAACAGTTGCGCAGCCTGAATGGCGAATGGG
[124 nt withheld, positions 7763-7886]
C
[91 nt withheld, positions 7888-7978]
A
[49 nt withheld, positions 7980-8028]
CCTTTGACGTTGGAGTCCACGTTCTTT
[37 nt withheld, positions 8056-8092]
ACCCTATCTCGGTCTATTCTTTTGATTTATAAGGGATTTTGCCGATTTCGGCCTATTGGTTAAAAAATGA
GCTGATTTAACAAAAATTTAACGCGAATTTTAACAAAATATTAACGCTTACAATTTAGGTGGCACTTTTC
GGGGAAATGTGCGCGGAACCCCTATTTGTTTATTTTTCTAAATACATTCAAATATGTATCCGCTCATGAG
ACAATAACCCTGATAAATGCTTCAATAATATTGAAAAAGGAAGAGTATGAGTATTCAACATTTCCGTGTC
GCCCTTATTCCCTTTTTTGCGGCATTTTGCCTTCCTGTTTTTGCTCACCCAGAAACGCTGGTGAAAGTAA
AAGATGCTGAAGATCAGTTGGGTGCACGAGTGGGTTACATCGAACTGGATCTCAACAGCGGTAAGATCCT
TGAGAGTTTTCGCCCCGAAGAACGTTTTCCAATGATGAGCACTTTTAAAGTTCTGCTATGTGGCGCGGTA
TTATCCCGTATTGACGCCGGGCAAGAGCAACTCGGTCGCCGCATACACTATTCTCAGAATGACTTGGTTG
AGTACTCACCAGTCACAGAAAAGCATCTTACGGATGGCATGACAGTAAGAGAATTATGCAGTGCTGCCAT
AACCATGAGTGATAACACTGCGGCCAACTTACTTCTGACAACGATCGGAGGACCGAAGGAGCTAACCGCT
TTTTTGCACAACATGGGGGATCATGTAACTCGCCTTGATCGTTGGGAACCGGAGCTGAATGAAGCCATAC
CAAACGACGAGCGTGACACCACGATGCCTGTAGCAATGGCAACAACGTTGCGCAAACTATTAACTGGCGA
ACTACTTACTCTAGCTTCCCGGCAACAATTAATAGACTGGATGGAGGCGGATAAAGTTGCAGGACCACTT
CTGCGCTCGGCCCTTCCGGCTGGCTGGTTTATTGCTGATAAATCTGGAGCCGGTGAGCGTGGGTCTCGCG
GTATCATTGCAGCACTGGGGCCAGATGGTAAGCCCTCCCGTATCGTAGTTATCTACACGACGGGGAGTCA
GGCAACTATGGATGAACGAAATAGACAGATCGCTGAGATAGGTGCCTCACTGATTAAGCATTGGTAACTG
TCAGACCAAGTTTACTCATATATACTTTAGATTGATTTAAAACTTCATTTTTAATTTAAAAGGATCTAGG
TGAAGATCCTTTTTGATAATCTCATGACCAAAATCCCTTAACGTGAGTTTTCGTTCCACTGAGCGTCAGA
CCCCGTAGAAAAGATCAAAGGATCTTCTTGAGATCCTTTTTTTCTGCGCGTAATCTGCTGCTTGCAAACA
AAAAAACCACCGCTACCAGCGGTGGTTTGTTTGCCGGATCAAGAGCTACCAACTCTTTTTCCGAAGGTAA
CTGGCTTCAGCAGAGCGCAGATACCAAATACTGTTCTTCTAGTGTAGCCGTAGTTAGGCCACCACTTCAA
GAACTCTGTAGCACCGCCTACATACCTCGCTCTGCTAATCCTGTTACCAGTGGCTGCTGCCAGTGGCGAT
AAGTCGTGTCTTACCGGGTTGGACTCAAGACGATAGTTACCGGATAAGGCGCAGCGGTCGGGCTGAACGG
GGGGTTCGTGCACACAGCCCAGCTTGGAGCGAACGACCTACACCGAACTGAGATACCTACAGCGTGAGCT
ATGAGAAAGCGCCACGCTTCCCGAAGGGAGAAAGGCGGACAGGTATCCGGTAAGCGGCAGGGTCGGAACA
GGAGAGCGCACGAGGGAGCTTCCAGGGGGAAACGCCTGGTATCTTTATAGTCCTGTCGGGTTTCGCCACC
TCTGACTTGAGCGTCGATTTTTGTGATGCTCGTCAGGGGGGCGGAGCCTATGGAAAAACGCCAGCAACGC
GGCCTTTTTACGGTTCCTGGCCTTTTGCTGGCCTTTTGCTCACATGTTCTTTCCTGCGTTATCCCCTGAT
TCTGTGGATAACCGTATTACCGCCTTTGAGTGAGCTGATACCGCTCGCCGCAGCCGAACGACCGAGCGCA
GCGAGTCAGTGAGCGAGGAAGCGGAAGAGCGCCCAATACGCAAACCGCCTCTCCCCGCGCGTTGGCCGAT
TCATTAATGCAGCTGGCACGACAGGTTTCCCGACTGGAAAGCGGGCAGTGAGCGCAACGCAATTAATGTG
AGTTAGCTCACTCATTAGGCACCCCAGGCTTTACACTTTATGCTTCCGGCTCGTATGTTGTGTGGAATTG
TGAGCGGATAACAATTTCACACAGGAAACAGCTATGACCATGATTACGCCAAGCGCGCAATTAACCCTCA
CTAAAGGGAACAAAAGCTGGAGCTGCAAGC
