>Addgene plasmid #141819 | TFORF1359 | depositor partial sequence | sequence record 277594 | Insert
ACCGCCACCATGGCAGGTGGGGGCGGCGACCTGAGCACCAGGAGGCTGAATGAATGTATTTCACCAGTAG
CAAATGAGATGAACCATCTTCCTGCACACAGCCACGATTTGCAAAGGATGTTCACGGAAGACCAGGGTGT
AGATGACAGGCTGCTCTATGACATTGTATTCAAGCACTTCAAAAGAAATAAGGTGGAGATTTCAAATGCA
ATAAAAAAGACATTTCCATTCCTCGAGGGCCTCCGTGATCGTGATCTCATCACAAATAAAATGTTTGAAG
ATTCTCAAGATTCTTGTAGAAACCTGGTCCCTGTACAGAGAGTGGTGTACAATGTTCTTAGTGAACTGGA
GAAGACATTTAACCTGCCAGTTCTGGAAGCACTGTTCAGCGATGTCAACATGCAGGAATACCCCGATTTA
ATTCACATTTATAAAGGCTTTGAAAATGTAATCCATGACAAATTGCCTCTCCAAGAAAGTGAAGAAGAAG
AGAGGGAGGAGAGGTCTGGCCTCCAACTAAGTCTTGAACAAGGAACTGGTGAAAACTCTTTTCGAAGCCT
GACTTGGCCACCTTCGGGTTCCCCATCTCATGCTGGTACAACCCCACCTGAAAATGGACTCTCAGAGCAC
CCCTGTGAAACAGAACAGATAAATGCAAAGAGAAAAGATACAACCAGTGACAAAGATGATTCGCTAGGAA
GCCAACAAACAAATGAACAATGTGCTCAAAAGGCTGAGCCAACAGAGTCCTGCGAACAAATTGCTGTCCA
AGTGAATAATGGGGATGCTGGAAGGGAGATGCCCTGCCCGTTGCCCTGTGATGAAGAAAGCCCAGAGGCA
GAGCTACACAACCATGGAATCCAAATTAATTCCTGTTCTGTGCGACTGGTGGATATAAAAAAGGAAAAGC
CATTTTCTAATTCAAAAGTTGAGTGCCAAGCCCAAGCAAGAACTCATCATAACCAGGCATCTGACATAAT
AGTCATCAGCAGTGAGGACTCTGAAGGATCCACTGACGTTGATGAGCCCTTAGAAGTCTTCATCTCAGCA
CCGAGAAGTGAGCCTGTGATCAATAATGACAACCCTTTAGAATCAAATGATGAAAAGGAGGGCCAAGAAG
CCACTTGCTCACGACCCCAGATTGTACCAGAGCCCATGGATTTCAGAAAATTATCTACATTCAGAGAAAG
TTTTAAGAAAAGAGTGATAGGACAAGACCACGACTTTTCAGAATCCAGTGAGGAGGAGGCGCCCGCAGAA
GCCTCGAGCGGGGCACTGAGAAGCAAGCATGGTGAGAAGGCTCCTATGACTTCTAGAAGTACATCTACTT
GGAGAATACCCAGCAGGAAGAGACGTTTCAGCAGTAGTGACTTTTCAGACCTGAGTAATGGAGAAGAGCT
TCAGGAAACCTGCAGCTCATCCCTAAGAAGAGGGTCAGGATCACAGCCACAAGAACCTGAAAATAAGAAG
TGCTCCTGTGTCATGTGTTTTCCAAAAGGTGTGCCAAGAAGCCAAGAAGCAAGGACTGAAAGTAGTCAAG
CATCTGACATGATGGATACCATGGATGTTGAAAACAATTCTACTTTGGAAAAACACAGTGGGAAAAGAAG
AAAAAAGAGAAGGCATAGATCTAAAGTAAATGGTCTCCAAAGAGGGAGAAAGAAAGACAGACCTAGAAAA
CATTTAACTCTGAATAACAAAGTCCAAAAGAAAAGATGGCAACAAAGAGGAAGAAAAGCCAACACTAGAC
CTTTGAAAAGAAGAAGAAAAAGAGGTCCAAGAATTCCCAAAGATGAAAATATTAATTTTAAACAATCTGA
ACTTCCTGTGACCTGTGGTGAGGTGAAGGGCACTCTATATAAGGAGCGATTCAAACAAGGAACCTCAAAG
AAGTGTATACAGAGTGAGGATAAAAAGTGGTTCACTCCCAGGGAATTTGAAATTGAAGGAGACCGCGGAG
CATCCAAGAACTGGAAGCTAAGTATACGCTGCGGTGGATATACCCTGAAAGTCCTGATGGAGAACAAATT
TCTGCCAGAACCACCAAGCACAAGAAAAAAGGTGATGATCAAGTAGTAATGAACTAGTCCGTAACTTGAA
AGTATTTCGATTTCTTGGCTTTATATATCTTGTGGAAAGGACGAAATAATGTCCAATAGCGGAGCGAG
