>Addgene plasmid #141819 | TFORF1359 | depositor partial sequence | sequence record 277595 | Barcode
AATAATGTCCAATAGCGGAGCGAG
